Addgene plasmid #202920: Salsa-BC79-P1G7
Purpose: Expression of barcoded reporter plasmid for PRESTO-Salsa; EGFP/BC79
Depositing lab: Noah Palm. Depositing organization: Yale University. Publication: Highly multiplexed bioactivity screening reveals human and microbiota metabolome-GPCRome interactions. Chen H, Rosen CE, Gonzalez-Hernandez JA, Song D, Potempa J, Ring AM, Palm NW. Cell. 2023 Jul 6;186(14):3095-3110.e19. doi: 10.1016/j.cell.2023.05.024. Epub 2023 Jun 14. PubMed 37321219.
Backbone
  Vector backbone: pCER206
  Vector type: Mammalian Expression
Growth in bacteria
  Bacterial resistance: Ampicillin, 100 μg/mL
  Growth temperature: 37°C
  Growth strain: DH5alpha
  Copy number: High Copy
Gene/Insert
  Gene/Insert name: EGFP/BC79
  Species: Synthetic
  Insert size (bp): 730
  Promoter: Tet Response Element (TRE)
  Cloning method: Restriction Enzyme; 5′ cloning site BsrGI (not destroyed); 3′ cloning site HindIII (not destroyed)
  Sequencing primers: 5′ Custom primer (GAAGCGCGATCACATGG)
Terms and licenses: Academic/Nonprofit Terms; Industry Terms: Not Available to Industry
How to cite: Salsa-BC79-P1G7 was a gift from Noah Palm (Addgene plasmid # 202920 ; http://n2t.net/addgene:202920 ; RRID:Addgene_202920)
