[The description below was written by a language model from this plasmid's Addgene catalogue record and pLannotate feature annotations shown in this document.]
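Description:
Salsa-BC79-P1G7 is a mammalian expression plasmid built on the pCER206 backbone and serves as one member of a set of barcoded reporter plasmids for PRESTO-Salsa, a highly multiplexed GPCR bioactivity screening platform. It is propagated in E. coli as a high-copy plasmid through a ColE1/pUC-type origin and is selected with ampicillin via the β-lactamase gene and its native promoter. No mammalian selection marker is annotated; only short, apparently vestigial fragments of lacI, an aminoglycoside phosphotransferase and SV40 large T antigen are detected in the 5.1 kb sequence.

The payload is a synthetic insert of about 730 bp, EGFP/BC79, placed under a Tet Response Element promoter. The feature table shows a central block of tetO repeats that appears to be bidirectional. On one side, a TRE3G-type promoter fragment faces a mammalian codon-optimized EGFP coding sequence followed by a short polylinker fragment and an SV40 polyadenylation region. On the other side, a minimal CMV promoter points towards a polylinker fragment, a rabbit β-globin intron, a short globin coding remnant and a β-globin poly(A) signal, with no annotated open reading frame in that arm. The barcode itself is not annotated, but the BsrGI and HindIII cloning sites suggest that it lies at or just beyond the 3′ end of EGFP, where it would be included in the reporter transcript.

TRE promoters are activated by tetracycline-controlled transactivators, so reporter transcription should report transactivator activity in the cell, and the barcode should allow this plasmid's transcript to be distinguished from others in a pooled readout. The record does not state which receptor is paired with barcode 79.
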