Features (pLannotate 1.2.2; 17 found; start..end, strand, type, name):
      2..55      +  CDS            lacI (fragment): lac repressor; lacI; The lac repressor binds to the lac operator to inhibit transcription in E. coli. This inhibition can be relieved by adding lactose or isopropyl-β-D-thiogalactopyranoside (IPTG).
    388..443     -  polyA_signal   β-globin poly(A) signal: rabbit β-globin polyadenylation signal (Gil and Proudfoot, 1987)
    518..640     -  CDS            HBB: HBB_COLGU - Experimental evidence at transcript level: Swiss-Prot protein existence level 2. Involved in oxygen transport from the lung to the various peripheral tissues. From Colobus guereza (Mantled guereza) (Eastern black-and-white colobus monkey).
    644..1216    -  intron         β-globin intron: intron from rabbit β-globin gene
   1312..1343    -  misc_feature   MCS (fragment): pUC18/19 multiple cloning site
   1437..1475    -  promoter       minimal CMV promoter: human cytomegalovirus (CMV) immediate early promoter
   1493..1708    -  protein_bind   tetracycline response element (fragment): contains seven copies of the tetracycline operator tetO tetracycline repressor TetR
   1708..1753    +  promoter       TRE3GV promoter (fragment): 3rd-generation Tet-responsive promoter that can be activated by binding of Tet-On® 3G, optimized for retroviral and lentiviral vectors
   1829..1856    +  misc_feature   MCS (fragment): pBluescript multiple cloning site
   1861..2580    +  CDS            EGFP: the original enhanced GFP (Yang et al., 1996) mammalian codon-optimized
   2591..2613    +  misc_feature   MCS (fragment): pBluescript multiple cloning site
   2627..2761    -  polyA_signal   SV40 poly(A) signal: SV40 polyadenylation signal
   2784..2867    -  CDS            large T antigen (fragment): large T antigen from SV40 (simian virus 40)
   2861..3091    -  CDS            str (fragment): STR_KLEPN - Protein inferred from homology: Swiss-Prot protein existence level 3. The aminoglycoside phosphotransferases achieve inactivation of their antibiotic substrates by phosphorylation. From Klebsiella pneumoniae.
   3210..3314    +  promoter       AmpR promoter: bla
   3315..4175    +  CDS            AmpR: β-lactamase; bla; confers resistance to ampicillin, carbenicillin, and related antibiotics
   4346..4934    +  rep_origin     ori: high-copy-number ColE1/pMB1/pBR322/pUC origin of replication
>Addgene plasmid #202920 | Salsa-BC79-P1G7 | addgene full sequence | sequence record 413462 | Addgene NGS Result
AGCGCCCAATACGCAAACCGCCTCTCCCCGCGCGTTGGCCGATTCATTAATGCAGTCGAGGGATCTCCAT
AAGAGAAGAGGGACAGCTATGACTGGGAGTAGTCAGGAGAGGAGGAAAAATCTGGCTAGTAAAACATGTA
AGGAAAATTTTAGGGATGTTAAAGAAAAAAATAACACAAAACAAAATATAAAAAAAATCTAACCTCAAGT
CAAGGCTTTTCTATGGAATAAGGAATGGACAGCAGGGGGCTGTTTCATATACTGATGACCTCTTTATAGC
CAACCTTTGTTCATGGCAGCCAGCATATGGGCATATGTTGCCAAACTCTAAACCAAATACTCATTCTGAT
GTTTTAAATGATTTGCCCTCCCATATGTCCTTCCGAGTGAGAGACACAAAAAATTCCAACACACTATTGC
AATGAAAATAAATTTCCTTTATTAGCCAGAAGTCAGATGCTCAAGGGGCTTCATGATGTCCCCATAATTT
TTGGCAGAGGGAAAAAGATCGATCTCAGTGGTATTTGTGAGCCAGGGCATTGGCCACACCAGCCACCACC
TTCTGATAGGCAGCCTGCACCTGAGGAGTGAATTCTTTGCCAAAATGATGAGACAGCACAACAACCAGCA
CGTTGCCCAGGAGCTGTAGGAAAGAGAAGAAGGCATGAACATGGTTAGCAGAGGGGCCCGGTTTGGACTC
AGAGTATTTTATCCTCATCTCAAACAGTGTATATCATTGTAACCATAAAGAGAAAGGCAGGATGATGACC
AGGGTGTAGTTGTTTCTACCAATAAGAATATTTCCACGCCAGCCAGAATTTATATGCAGAAATATTCTAC
CTTATCATTTAATTATAACAATTGTTCTCTAAAACTGTGCTGAAGTACAATATAATATACCCTGATTGCC
TTGAAAAAAAAGTGATTAGAGAAAGTACTTACAATCTGACAAATAAACAAAAGTGAATTTAAAAATTCGT
TACAAATGCAAGCTAAAGTTTAACGAAAAAGTTACAGAAAATGAAAAGAAAATAAGAGGAGACAATGGTT
GTCAACAGAGTAGAAAGTGAAAGAAACAAAATTATCATGAGGGTCCATGGTGATACAAGGGACATCTTCC
CATTCTAAACAACACCCTGAAAACTTTGCCCCCTCCATATAACATGAATTTTACAATAGCGAAAAAGAAA
GAACAATCAAGGGTCCCCAAACTCACCCTGAAGTTCTCAGCTCTAGAGATATCGTCGAGGCCGCGCTAGC
GTTTAAACTGTCGACCTTAATTAAGAGATCTGCTCGAGGCGCGTCAGCTGACTAGAGGATCCCCGGGTAC
CGAGCTCGAATTCGGGGCCGCGGAGGCTGGATCGGTCCCGGTGTCTTCTATGGAGGTCAAAACAGCGTGG
ATGGCGTCTCCAGGCGATCTGACGGTTCACTAAACGAGCTCTGCTTATATAGGCCTCCCACCGTACACGC
CTACCTCGACCCGGGTACCGAGCTCGACTTTCACTTTTCTCTATCACTGATAGGGAGTGGTAAACTCGAC
TTTCACTTTTCTCTATCACTGATAGGGAGTGGTAAACTCGACTTTCACTTTTCTCTATCACTGATAGGGA
GTGGTAAACTCGACTTTCACTTTTCTCTATCACTGATAGGGAGTGGTAAACTCGACTTTCACTTTTCTCT
ATCACTGATAGGGAGTGGTAAACTCGACCTATATAAGCAGAGCTCGTTTAGTGAACCGTCAGATCGCCTG
GAGACGCCATCCACGCTGTTTTGACCTCCATAGAAGACACCGGGACCGATCCAGCCTCCGCGGCCCCGAA
TTCCTGCAGCGGCCGCTCTAGAACTAGTGGATCCCCGCGGATGGTGAGCAAGGGCGAGGAGCTGTTCACC
GGGGTGGTGCCCATCCTGGTCGAGCTGGACGGCGACGTAAACGGCCACAAGTTCAGCGTGTCCGGCGAGG
GCGAGGGCGATGCCACCTACGGCAAGCTGACCCTGAAGTTCATCTGCACCACCGGCAAGCTGCCCGTGCC
CTGGCCCACCCTCGTGACCACCCTGACCTACGGCGTGCAGTGCTTCAGCCGCTACCCCGACCACATGAAG
CAGCACGACTTCTTCAAGTCCGCCATGCCCGAAGGCTACGTCCAGGAGCGCACCATCTTCTTCAAGGACG
ACGGCAACTACAAGACCCGCGCCGAGGTGAAGTTCGAGGGCGACACCCTGGTGAACCGCATCGAGCTGAA
GGGCATCGACTTCAAGGAGGACGGCAACATCCTGGGGCACAAGCTGGAGTACAACTACAACAGCCACAAC
GTCTATATCATGGCCGACAAGCAGAAGAACGGCATCAAGGTGAACTTCAAGATCCGCCACAACATCGAGG
ACGGCAGCGTGCAGCTCGCCGACCACTACCAGCAGAACACCCCCATCGGCGACGGCCCCGTGCTGCTGCC
CGACAACCACTACCTGAGCACCCAGTCCGCCCTGAGCAAAGACCCCAACGAGAAGCGCGATCACATGGTC
CTGCTGGAGTTCGTGACCGCCGCCGGGATCACTCTCGGCATGGACGAGCTGTACAAGTAATTGGCCTGCC
GAATTCGATATCAAGCTTGTCGACCTAGTTCTAGAGGATCCAGACATGATAAGATACATTGATGAGTTTG
GACAAACCACAACTAGAATGCAGTGAAAAAAATGCTTTATTTGTGAAATTTGTGATGCTATTGCTTTATT
TGTAACCATTATAAGCTGCAATAAACAAGTTAACAACAACAATTGCATTCATTTTATGTTTCAGGTTCAG
GGGGAGGTGTGGGAGGTTTTTTAAAGCAAGTAAAACCTCTACAAATGTGGTATGGCTGATTATGATCCTG
CAAGCCTCGTCGTCCTGGCCGGACCACGCTATCTGTGCAAGGTCCCCGGCCCCGGACGCGCGCTCCATGA
GCAGAGCGCCCGCCGCCGAGGCGAAGACTCGGGCGGCGCCCTGCCCGTCCCACCAGGTCAACAGGCGGTA
ACCGGCCTCTTCATCGGGAATGCGCGCGACCTTCAGCATCGCCGGCATGTCCCCCTGGCGGACGGGAAGT
ATCCAGCTCGACCAAGCTGGCCGCGTCGAGTGAAGACGAAAGGGCCTCGTGATACGCCTATTTTTATAGG
TTAATGTCATGATAATAATGGTTTCTTAGACGTCAGGTGGCACTTTTCGGGGAAATGTGCGCGGAACCCC
TATTTGTTTATTTTTCTAAATACATTCAAATATGTATCCGCTCATGAGACAATAACCCTGATAAATGCTT
CAATAATATTGAAAAAGGAAGAGTATGAGTATTCAACATTTCCGTGTCGCCCTTATTCCCTTTTTTGCGG
CATTTTGCCTTCCTGTTTTTGCTCACCCAGAAACGCTGGTGAAAGTAAAAGATGCTGAAGATCAGTTGGG
TGCACGAGTGGGTTACATCGAACTGGATCTCAACAGCGGTAAGATCCTTGAGAGTTTTCGCCCCGAAGAA
CGTTTTCCAATGATGAGCACTTTTAAAGTTCTGCTATGTGGCGCGGTATTATCCCGTGTTGACGCCGGGC
AAGAGCAACTCGGTCGCCGCATACACTATTCTCAGAATGACTTGGTTGAGTACTCACCAGTCACAGAAAA
GCATCTTACGGATGGCATGACAGTAAGAGAATTATGCAGTGCTGCCATAACCATGAGTGATAACACTGCG
GCCAACTTACTTCTGACAACGATCGGAGGACCGAAGGAGCTAACCGCTTTTTTGCACAACATGGGGGATC
ATGTAACTCGCCTTGATCGTTGGGAACCGGAGCTGAATGAAGCCATACCAAACGACGAGCGTGACACCAC
GATGCCTGTAGCAATGGCAACAACGTTGCGCAAACTATTAACTGGCGAACTACTTACTCTAGCTTCCCGG
CAACAATTAATAGACTGGATGGAGGCGGATAAAGTTGCAGGACCACTTCTGCGCTCGGCCCTTCCGGCTG
GCTGGTTTATTGCTGATAAATCTGGAGCCGGTGAGCGTGGGTCTCGCGGTATCATTGCAGCACTGGGGCC
AGATGGTAAGCCCTCCCGTATCGTAGTTATCTACACGACGGGGAGTCAGGCAACTATGGATGAACGAAAT
AGACAGATCGCTGAGATAGGTGCCTCACTGATTAAGCATTGGTAACTGTCAGACCAAGTTTACTCATATA
TACTTTAGATTGATTTAAAACTTCATTTTTAATTTAAAAGGATCTAGGTGAAGATCCTTTTTGATAATCT
CATGACCAAAATCCCTTAACGTGAGTTTTCGTTCCACTGAGCGTCAGACCCCGTAGAAAAGATCAAAGGA
TCTTCTTGAGATCCTTTTTTTCTGCGCGTAATCTGCTGCTTGCAAACAAAAAAACCACCGCTACCAGCGG
TGGTTTGTTTGCCGGATCAAGAGCTACCAACTCTTTTTCCGAAGGTAACTGGCTTCAGCAGAGCGCAGAT
ACCAAATACTGTTCTTCTAGTGTAGCCGTAGTTAGGCCACCACTTCAAGAACTCTGTAGCACCGCCTACA
TACCTCGCTCTGCTAATCCTGTTACCAGTGGCTGCTGCCAGTGGCGATAAGTCGTGTCTTACCGGGTTGG
ACTCAAGACGATAGTTACCGGATAAGGCGCAGCGGTCGGGCTGAACGGGGGGTTCGTGCACACAGCCCAG
CTTGGAGCGAACGACCTACACCGAACTGAGATACCTACAGCGTGAGCTATGAGAAAGCGCCACGCTTCCC
GAAGGGAGAAAGGCGGACAGGTATCCGGTAAGCGGCAGGGTCGGAACAGGAGAGCGCACGAGGGAGCTTC
CAGGGGGAAACGCCTGGTATCTTTATAGTCCTGTCGGGTTTCGCCACCTCTGACTTGAGCGTCGATTTTT
GTGATGCTCGTCAGGGGGGCGGAGCCTATGGAAAAACGCCAGCAACGCGGCCTTTTTACGGTTCCTGGCC
TTTTGCTGGCCTTTTGCTCACATGTTCTTTCCTGCGTTATCCCCTGATTCTGTGGATAACCGTATTACCG
CCTTTGAGTGAGCTGATACCGCTCGCCGCAGCCGAACGACCGAGCGCAGCGAGTCAGTGAGCGAGGAAGC
GGAAG
