>Addgene plasmid #202920 | Salsa-BC79-P1G7 | depositor partial sequence | sequence record 393793 | BC79
TTGGCCTGCC
